>Addgene plasmid #162428 | FRB1N-CFP-CAAX | addgene full sequence | sequence record 319785 | Addgene NGS Result
TAGTTATTAATAGTAATCAATTACGGGGTCATTAGTTCATAGCCCATATATGGAGTTCCGCGTTACATAA
CTTACGGTAAATGGCCCGCCTGGCTGACCGCCCAACGACCCCCGCCCATTGACGTCAATAATGACGTATG
TTCCCATAGTAACGCCAATAGGGACTTTCCATTGACGTCAATGGGTGGAGTATTTACGGTAAACTGCCCA
CTTGGCAGTACATCAAGTGTATCATATGCCAAGTACGCCCCCTATTGACGTCAATGACGGTAAATGGCCC
GCCTGGCATTATGCCCAGTACATGACCTTATGGGACTTTCCTACTTGGCAGTACATCTACGTATTAGTCA
TCGCTATTACCATGGTGATGCGGTTTTGGCAGTACATCAATGGGCGTGGATAGCGGTTTGACTCACGGGG
ATTTCCAAGTCTCCACCCCATTGACGTCAATGGGAGTTTGTTTTGGCACCAAAATCAACGGGACTTTCCA
AAATGTCGTAACAACTCCGCCCCATTGACGCAAATGGGCGGTAGGCGTGTACGGTGGGAGGTCTATATAA
GCAGAGCTGGTTTAGTGAACCGTCAGATCCGCTAGCGCTACCGGACTCAGATCTCGAGCTCAAGCTTGCC
ACCATGATCCTCTGGCATGAGATGTGGCATGAAGGCCTGGAAGAGGCATCTCGTTTGTACTTTGGGGAAA
GGAACGTGAAAGGCATGTTTGAGGTGCTGGAGCCCTTGCATGCTATGATGGAACGGGGCCCCCAGTCGAC
GAGTGCTGGTGGTAGTGCTGGTGGTAGTGCTGGTGGTAGTGCTGGTGGTAGTGCTGGTGGTCGGGTACCG
CGGGCCCGGGATCCACCGGTCGCCACCATGGTGAGCAAGGGCGAGGAGCTGTTCACCGGGGTGGTGCCCA
TCCTGGTCGAGCTGGACGGCGACGTAAACGGCCACAAGTTCAGCGTGTCCGGCGAGGGCGAGGGCGATGC
CACCTACGGCAAGCTGACCCTGAAGTTCATCTGCACCACCGGCAAGCTGCCCGTGCCCTGGCCCACCCTC
GTGACCACCCTGACCTGGGGCGTGCAGTGCTTCAGCCGCTACCCCGACCACATGAAGCAGCACGACTTCT
TCAAGTCCGCCATGCCCGAAGGCTACGTCCAGGAGCGCACCATCTTCTTCAAGGACGACGGCAACTACAA
GACCCGCGCCGAGGTGAAGTTCGAGGGCGACACCCTGGTGAACCGCATCGAGCTGAAGGGCATCGACTTC
AAGGAGGACGGCAACATCCTGGGGCACAAGCTGGAGTACAACTACATCAGCCACAACGTCTATATCACCG
CCGACAAGCAGAAGAACGGCATCAAGGCCAACTTCAAGATCCGCCACAACATCGAGGACGGCAGCGTGCA
GCTCGCCGACCACTACCAGCAGAACACCCCCATCGGCGACGGCCCCGTGCTGCTGCCCGACAACCACTAC
CTGAGCACCCAGTCCGCCCTGAGCAAAGACCCCAACGAGAAGCGCGATCACATGGTCCTGCTGGAGTTCG
TGACCGCCGCCGGGATCACTCTCGGCATGGACGAGCTGTACAAGTCCGGACTCAGATCTAAGATGAGCAA
AGATGGTAAAAAGAAGAAAAAGAAGTCAAAGACAAAGTGTGTAATTATGTAAGCGGCCGCGACTCTAGAT
CATAATCAGCCATACCACATTTGTAGAGGTTTTACTTGCTTTAAAAAACCTCCCACACCTCCCCCTGAAC
CTGAAACATAAAATGAATGCAATTGTTGTTGTTAACTTGTTTATTGCAGCTTATAATGGTTACAAATAAA
GCAATAGCATCACAAATTTCACAAATAAAGCATTTTTTTCACTGCATTCTAGTTGTGGTTTGTCCAAACT
CATCAATGTATCTTAAGGCGTAAATTGTAAGCGTTAATATTTTGTTAAAATTCGCGTTAAATTTTTGTTA
AATCAGCTCATTTTTTAACCAATAGGCCGAAATCGGCAAAATCCCTTATAAATCAAAAGAATAGACCGAG
ATAGGGT
[37 nt withheld, positions 2038-2074]
AAAGAACGTGGACTCCAACGTCAAAGG
[49 nt withheld, positions 2102-2150]
T
[91 nt withheld, positions 2152-2242]
G
[124 nt withheld, positions 2244-2367]
CAGGTGGCACTTTTCGGGGAAATGTGCGCGGAACCCCTATTTGTTTATTTTTCTAAATACATTCAAATAT
GTATCCGCTCATGAGACAATAACCCTGATAAATGCTTCAATAATATTGAAAAAGGAAGAGTCCTGAGGCG
GAAAGAACCAGCTGTGGAATGTGTGTCAGTTAGGGTGTGGAAAGTCCCCAGGCTCCCCAGCAGGCAGAAG
TATGCAAAGCATGCATCTCAATTAGTCAGCAACCAGGTGTGGAAAGTCCCCAGGCTCCCCAGCAGGCAGA
AGTATGCAAAGCATGCATCTCAATTAGTCAGCAACCATAGTCCCGCCCCTAACTCCGCCCATCCCGCCCC
TAACTCCGCCCAGTTCCGCCCATTCTCCGCCCCATGGCTGACTAATTTTTTTTATTTATGCAGAGGCCGA
GGCCGCCTCGGCCTCTGAGCTATTCCAGAAGTAGTGAGGAGGCTTTTTTGGAGGCCTAGGCTTTTGCAAA
GATCGATCAAGAGACAGGATGAGGATCGTTTCGCATGATTGAACAAGATGGATTGCACGCAGGTTCTCCG
GCCGCTTGGGTGGAGAGGCTATTCGGCTATGACTGGGCACAACAGACAATCGGCTGCTCTGATGCCGCCG
TGTTCCGGCTGTCAGCGCAGGGGCGCCCGGTTCTTTTTGTCAAGACCGACCTGTCCGGTGCCCTGAATGA
ACTGCAAGACGAGGCAGCGCGGCTATCGTGGCTGGCCACGACGGGCGTTCCTTGCGCAGCTGTGCTCGAC
GTTGTCACTGAAGCGGGAAGGGACTGGCTGCTATTGGGCGAAGTGCCGGGGCAGGATCTCCTGTCATCTC
ACCTTGCTCCTGCCGAGAAAGTATCCATCATGGCTGATGCAATGCGGCGGCTGCATACGCTTGATCCGGC
TACCTGCCCATTCGACCACCAAGCGAAACATCGCATCGAGCGAGCACGTACTCGGATGGAAGCCGGTCTT
GTCGATCAGGATGATCTGGACGAAGAGCATCAGGGGCTCGCGCCAGCCGAACTGTTCGCCAGGCTCAAGG
CGAGCATGCCCGACGGCGAGGATCTCGTCGTGACCCATGGCGATGCCTGCTTGCCGAATATCATGGTGGA
AAATGGCCGCTTTTCTGGATTCATCGACTGTGGCCGGCTGGGTGTGGCGGACCGCTATCAGGACATAGCG
TTGGCTACCCGTGATATTGCTGAAGAGCTTGGCGGCGAATGGGCTGACCGCTTCCTCGTGCTTTACGGTA
TCGCCGCTCCCGATTCGCAGCGCATCGCCTTCTATCGCCTTCTTGACGAGTTCTTCTGAGCGGGACTCTG
GGGTTCGAAATGACCGACCAAGCGACGCCCAACCTGCCATCACGAGATTTCGATTCCACCGCCGCCTTCT
ATGAAAGGTTGGGCTTCGGAATCGTTTTCCGGGACGCCGGCTGGATGATCCTCCAGCGCGGGGATCTCAT
GCTGGAGTTCTTCGCCCACCCTAGGGGGAGGCTAACTGAAACACGGAAGGAGACAATACCGGAAGGAACC
CGCGCTATGACGGCAATAAAAAGACAGAATAAAACGCACGGTGTTGGGTCGTTTGTTCATAAACGCGGGG
TTCGGTCCCAGGGCTGGCACTCTGTCGATACCCCACCGAGACCCCATTGGGGCCAATACGCCCGCGTTTC
TTCCTTTTCCCCACCCCACCCCCCAAGTTCGGGTGAAGGCCCAGGGCTCGCAGCCAACGTCGGGGCGGCA
GGCCCTGCCATAGCCTCAGGTTACTCATATATACTTTAGATTGATTTAAAACTTCATTTTTAATTTAAAA
GGATCTAGGTGAAGATCCTTTTTGATAATCTCATGACCAAAATCCCTTAACGTGAGTTTTCGTTCCACTG
AGCGTCAGACCCCGTAGAAAAGATCAAAGGATCTTCTTGAGATCCTTTTTTTCTGCGCGTAATCTGCTGC
TTGCAAACAAAAAAACCACCGCTACCAGCGGTGGTTTGTTTGCCGGATCAAGAGCTACCAACTCTTTTTC
CGAAGGTAACTGGCTTCAGCAGAGCGCAGATACCAAATACTGTTCTTCTAGTGTAGCCGTAGTTAGGCCA
CCACTTCAAGAACTCTGTAGCACCGCCTACATACCTCGCTCTGCTAATCCTGTTACCAGTGGCTGCTGCC
AGTGGCGATAAGTCGTGTCTTACCGGGTTGGACTCAAGACGATAGTTACCGGATAAGGCGCAGCGGTCGG
GCTGAACGGGGGGTTCGTGCACACAGCCCAGCTTGGAGCGAACGACCTACACCGAACTGAGATACCTACA
GCGTGAGCTATGAGAAAGCGCCACGCTTCCCGAAGGGAGAAAGGCGGACAGGTATCCGGTAAGCGGCAGG
GTCGGAACAGGAGAGCGCACGAGGGAGCTTCCAGGGGGAAACGCCTGGTATCTTTATAGTCCTGTCGGGT
TTCGCCACCTCTGACTTGAGCGTCGATTTTTGTGATGCTCGTCAGGGGGGCGGAGCCTATGGAAAAACGC
CAGCAACGCGGCCTTTTTACGGTTCCTGGCCTTTTGCTGGCCTTTTGCTCACATGTTCTTTCCTGCGTTA
TCCCCTGATTCTGTGGATAACCGTATTACCGCCATGCAT
Features (pLannotate 1.2.2; 17 found; start..end, strand, type, name):
     61..364     +  enhancer       CMV enhancer: human cytomegalovirus immediate early enhancer
    365..568     +  promoter       CMV promoter: human cytomegalovirus (CMV) immediate early promoter
    591..627     +  misc_feature   MCS (fragment): multiple cloning site
    637..765     +  CDS            FRB* (fragment): T2098L mutant of FKBP-rapamycin binding domain of human FRAP binds synthetic ligands such as AP21967
    834..860     +  misc_feature   MCS (fragment): multiple cloning site
    868..1584    +  CDS            ECFP: ECFP is a basic (constitutively fluorescent) cyan fluorescent protein published in 1996, derived from Aequorea victoria. It has low acid sensitivity.
   1600..1662    +  CDS            K-Ras (fragment): human small GTPase proto-oncoprotein
   1678..1761    +  CDS            large T antigen (fragment): large T antigen from SV40 (simian virus 40)
   1784..1905    +  polyA_signal   SV40 poly(A) signal: SV40 polyadenylation signal
   1939..2367    -  rep_origin     f1 ori (sequence partly withheld): f1 bacteriophage origin of replication; arrow indicates direction of (+) strand synthesis
   2394..2498    +  promoter       AmpR promoter: bla
   2500..2857    +  promoter       SV40 promoter: SV40 enhancer and early promoter
   2892..3686    +  CDS            NeoR/KanR: aminoglycoside phosphotransferase from Tn5; aph(3')-II (or nptII); confers resistance to neomycin, kanamycin, and G418 (Geneticin®)
   3707..3859    +  CDS            ble (fragment): BLE_KLEPN - Experimental evidence at protein level: Swiss-Prot protein existence level 1. Binding protein with a strong affinity to the bleomycin family of antibiotics. Binds to CL990; an antimitotic-antibiotic compound. From Klebsiella pneumoniae.
   3918..3965    +  polyA_signal   HSV TK poly(A) signal: herpes simplex virus thymidine kinase polyadenylation signal (Cole and Stacy, 1985)
   4056..4072    -  polyA_signal   bGH poly(A) signal (fragment): bovine growth hormone polyadenylation signal
   4294..4882    +  rep_origin     ori: high-copy-number ColE1/pMB1/pBR322/pUC origin of replication
