[The description below was written by a language model from this plasmid's Addgene catalogue record and pLannotate feature annotations shown in this document.]
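Description:
FRB1N-CFP-CAAX is a mammalian expression plasmid built on the Clontech N1 backbone and made as a component of a chemically induced trimerization (CIT) system. It is about 5 kb and replicates in E. coli at high copy from a ColE1/pUC-type origin. An f1 origin is also present. Selection relies on a single NeoR/KanR (Tn5 aminoglycoside phosphotransferase) gene placed behind tandem bacterial (bla-type) and SV40 early promoters and followed by an HSV TK polyadenylation signal. This arrangement gives kanamycin resistance in bacteria and can give G418 resistance in transfected mammalian cells. Short annotated matches to ble, the bGH poly(A) signal and SV40 large T antigen are fragments, most likely residual backbone sequence rather than functional elements.

The payload is a synthetic fusion protein expressed from the CMV immediate-early enhancer and promoter and terminated by the SV40 poly(A) signal, with the insert cloned between KpnI and SalI sites. The annotation shows a partial FRB coding segment, matching only a portion of the FKBP-rapamycin binding domain. This fits the name "FRB1N", which suggests an N-terminal piece of a split FRB, although the record does not define the split point. The fragment is joined through linker or multiple-cloning-site sequence to ECFP, which is followed by a short K-Ras fragment supplying the C-terminal CAAX motif. CAAX sequences of this type are lipid-modified and anchor the fusion to the plasma membrane, while the cyan fluorophore reports its location. In a trimerization system, a membrane-tethered FRB fragment like this would presumably act as one of three partners brought together by a small-molecule inducer. The record does not list the other components or the inducing compound.
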