Addgene plasmid #162428: FRB1N-CFP-CAAX
Purpose: for use in CIT (chemically induced trimerization) system
Depositing lab: Takanari Inoue. Publication: Rational design and implementation of a chemically inducible heterotrimerization system. Wu HD, Kikuchi M, Dagliyan O, Aragaki AK, Nakamura H, Dokholyan NV, Umehara T, Inoue T. Nat Methods. 2020 Sep;17(9):928-936. doi: 10.1038/s41592-020-0913-x. Epub 2020 Aug 3. PubMed 32747768.
Backbone
  Vector backbone: N1
  Backbone manufacturer: Clontech
  Vector type: Mammalian Expression
Growth in bacteria
  Bacterial resistance: Kanamycin, 50 μg/mL
  Growth temperature: 37°C
  Growth strain: DH5alpha
  Copy number: High Copy
Gene/Insert
  Gene/Insert name: FRB1N-CFP-CAAX
  Species: Synthetic
  Promoter: CMV
  Cloning method: Restriction Enzyme; 5′ cloning site KpnI (not destroyed); 3′ cloning site SalI (not destroyed)
  Sequencing primers: 5′ CGTCGCCGTCCAGCTCGACCAG
Terms and licenses: Academic/Nonprofit Terms; Industry Terms: Not Available to Industry
How to cite: FRB1N-CFP-CAAX was a gift from Takanari Inoue (Addgene plasmid # 162428 ; http://n2t.net/addgene:162428 ; RRID:Addgene_162428)
