>Addgene plasmid #162428 | FRB1N-CFP-CAAX | depositor partial sequence | sequence record 314992 | complete coding sequence
ATGATCCTCTGGCATGAGATGTGGCATGAAGGCCTGGAAGAGGCATCTCGTTTGTACTTTGGGGAAAGGA
ACGTGAAAGGCATGTTTGAGGTGCTGGAGCCCTTGCATGCTATGATGGAACGGGGCCCCCAGTCGACGAG
TGCTGGTGGTAGTGCTGGTGGTAGTGCTGGTGGTAGTGCTGGTGGTAGTGCTGGTGGTCGGGTACCGCGG
GCCCGGGATCCACCGGTCGCCACCATGGTGAGCAAGGGCGAGGAGCTGTTCACCGGGGTGGTGCCCATCC
TGGTCGAGCTGGACGGCGACGTAAACGGCCACAAGTTCAGCGTGTCCGGCGAGGGCGAGGGCGATGCCAC
CTACGGCAAGCTGACCCTGAAGTTCATCTGCACCACCGGCAAGCTGCCCGTGCCCTGGCCCACCCTCGTG
ACCACCCTGACCTGGGGCGTGCAGTGCTTCAGCCGCTACCCCGACCACATGAAGCAGCACGACTTCTTCA
AGTCCGCCATGCCCGAAGGCTACGTCCAGGAGCGCACCATCTTCTTCAAGGACGACGGCAACTACAAGAC
CCGCGCCGAGGTGAAGTTCGAGGGCGACACCCTGGTGAACCGCATCGAGCTGAAGGGCATCGACTTCAAG
GAGGACGGCAACATCCTGGGGCACAAGCTGGAGTACAACTACATCAGCCACAACGTCTATATCACCGCCG
ACAAGCAGAAGAACGGCATCAAGGCCAACTTCAAGATCCGCCACAACATCGAGGACGGCAGCGTGCAGCT
CGCCGACCACTACCAGCAGAACACCCCCATCGGCGACGGCCCCGTGCTGCTGCCCGACAACCACTACCTG
AGCACCCAGTCCGCCCTGAGCAAAGACCCCAACGAGAAGCGCGATCACATGGTCCTGCTGGAGTTCGTGA
CCGCCGCCGGGATCACTCTCGGCATGGACGAGCTGTACAAGTCCGGACTCAGATCTAAGATGAGCAAAGA
TGGTAAAAAGAAGAAAAAGAAGTCAAAGACAAAGTGTGTAATTATGTAA
